>Addgene plasmid #211735 | pTwist GFP-Linker-VDAC1 | addgene full sequence | sequence record 424070 | Addgene NGS Result
AGACTGGATGGAGGCGGATAAAGTTGCAGGACCACTTCTGCGCTCGGCCCTTCCGGCTGGCTGGTTTATT
GCTGATAAATCTGGAGCCGGTGAGCGTGGGTCTCGCGGTATCATTGCAGCACTGGGGCCAGATGGTAAGC
CCTCCCGTATCGTAGTTATCTACACGACGGGGAGTCAGGCAACTATGGATGAACGAAATAGACAGATCGC
TGAGATAGGTGCCTCACTGATTAAGCATTGGTAACCGATTCTAGGTGCATTGGCGCAGAAAAAAATGCCT
GATGCGACGCTGCGCGTCTTATACTCCCACATATGCCAGATTCAGCAACGGATACGGCTTCCCCAACTTG
CCCACTTCCATACGTGTCCTCCTTACCAGAAATTTATCCTTAAGATCCCGAATCGTTTAAACTCGACTCT
GGCTCTATCGAATCTCCGTCGTTTCGAGCTTACGCGAACAGCCGTGGCGCTCATTTGCTCGTCGGGCATC
GAATCTCGTCAGCTATCGTCAGCTTACCTTTTTGGCAGCGATCGCGGCTCCCGACATCTTGGACCATTAG
CTCCACAGGTATCTTCTTCCCTCTAGTGGTCATAACAGCAGCTTCAGCTACCTCTCAATTCAAAAAACCC
CTCAAGACCCGTTTAGAGGCCCCAAGGGGTTATGCTATCAATCGTTGCGTTACACACACAAAAAACCAAC
ACACATCCATCTTCGATGGATAGCGATTTTATTATCTAACTGCTGATCGAGTGTAGCCAGATCTAGTAAT
CAATTACGGGGTCATTAGTTCATAGCCCATATATGGAGTTCCGCGTTACATAACTTACGGTAAATGGCCC
GCCTGGCTGACCGCCCAACGACCCCCGCCCATTGACGTCAATAATGACGTATGTTCCCATAGTAACGCCA
ATAGGGACTTTCCATTGACGTCAATGGGTGGAGTATTTACGGTAAACTGCCCACTTGGCAGTACATCAAG
TGTATCATATGCCAAGTACGCCCCCTATTGACGTCAATGACGGTAAATGGCCCGCCTGGCATTATGCCCA
GTACATGACCTTATGGGACTTTCCTACTTGGCAGTACATCTACGTATTAGTCATCGCTATTACCATGCTG
ATGCGGTTTTGGCAGTACATCAATGGGCGTGGATAGCGGTTTGACTCACGGGGATTTCCAAGTCTCCACC
CCATTGACGTCAATGGGAGTTTGTTTTGGCACCAAAATCAACGGGACTTTCCAAAATGTCGTAACAACTC
CGCCCCATTGACGCAAATGGGCGGTAGGCGTGTACGGTGGGAGGTCTATATAAGCAGAGCTGGTTTAGTG
AACCGTCAGATCAGATCTTTGTCGATCCTACCATCCACTCGACACACCCGCCAGCGGCCGCATGGTGAGC
AAGGGCGAGGAGCTGTTCACCGGGGTGGTGCCCATCCTGGTCGAGCTGGACGGCGACGTAAACGGCCACA
AGTTCAGCGTGTCCGGCGAGGGCGAGGGCGATGCCACCTACGGCAAGCTGACCCTGAAGTTCATCTGCAC
CACCGGCAAGCTGCCCGTGCCCTGGCCCACCCTCGTGACCACCCTGACCTACGGCGTGCAGTGCTTCAGC
CGCTACCCCGACCACATGAAGCAGCACGACTTCTTCAAGTCCGCCATGCCCGAAGGCTACGTCCAGGAGC
GCACCATCTTCTTCAAGGACGACGGCAACTACAAGACCCGCGCCGAGGTGAAGTTCGAGGGCGACACCCT
GGTGAACCGCATCGAGCTGAAGGGCATCGACTTCAAGGAGGACGGCAACATCCTGGGGCACAAGCTGGAG
TACAACTACAACAGCCACAACGTCTATATCATGGCCGACAAGCAGAAGAACGGCATCAAGGTGAACTTCA
AGATCCGCCACAACATCGAGGACGGCAGCGTGCAGCTCGCCGACCACTACCAGCAGAACACCCCCATCGG
CGACGGCCCCGTGCTGCTGCCCGACAACCACTACCTGAGCACCCAGTCCGCCCTGAGCAAAGACCCCAAC
GAGAAGCGCGATCACATGGTCCTGCTGGAGTTCGTGACCGCCGCCGGGATCACTCTCGGCATGGACGAGC
TGTACAAGGGTGGAGGCGGTAGCATGGCTGTGCCACCCACGTATGCCGATCTTGGCAAATCTGCCAGGGA
TGTCTTCACCAAGGGCTATGGATTTGGCTTAATAAAGCTTGATTTGAAAACAAAATCTGAGAATGGATTG
GAATTTACAAGCTCAGGCTCAGCCAACACTGAGACCACCAAAGTGACGGGCAGTCTGGAAACCAAGTACA
GATGGACTGAGTACGGCCTGACGTTTACAGAGAAATGGAATACCGACAATACACTAGGCACCGAGATTAC
TGTGGAAGATCAGCTTGCACGTGGACTGAAGCTGACCTTCGATTCATCCTTCTCACCTAACACTGGGAAA
AAAAATGCTAAAATCAAGACAGGGTACAAGCGGGAGCACATTAACCTGGGCTGCGACATGGATTTCGACA
TTGCTGGGCCTTCCATCCGGGGTGCTCTGGTGCTAGGTTACGAGGGCTGGCTGGCCGGCTACCAGATGAA
TTTTGAGACTGCAAAATCCCGAGTGACCCAGAGCAACTTTGCAGTTGGCTACAAGACTGATGAATTCCAG
CTTCACACTAATGTGAATGACGGGACAGAGTTTGGCGGCTCCATTTACCAGAAAGTGAACAAGAAGTTGG
AGACCGCTGTCAATCTTGCCTGGACAGCAGGAAACAGTAACACGCGCTTCGGAATAGCAGCCAAGTATCA
GATTGACCCTGACGCCTGCTTCTCGGCTAAAGTGAACAACTCCAGCCTGATAGGTTTAGGATACACTCAG
ACTCTAAAGCCAGGTATTAAACTGACACTGTCAGCTCTTCTGGATGGCAAGAACGTCAATGCTGGTGGCC
ACAAGCTTGGTCTAGGACTGGAATTTCAAGCATAAGCTAGCTTGACTGACTGAGATACAGCGTACCTTCA
GCTCACAGACATGATAAGATACATTGATGAGTTTGGACAAACCACAACTAGAATGCAGTGAAAAAAATGC
TTTATTTGTGAAATTTGTGATGCTATTGCTTTATTTGTAACCATTATAAGCTGCAATAAACAAGTTAACA
ACAACAATTGCATTCATTTTATGTTTCAGGTTCAGGGGGAGGTGTGGGAGGTTTTTTAAAGCAAGTAAAA
CCTCTACAAATGTGGTATTGGCCCATCTCTATCGGTATCGTAGCATAACCCCTTGGGGCCTCTAAACGGG
TCTTGAGGGGTTTTTTGTGCCCCTCGGGCCGGATTGCTATCTACCGGCATTGGCGCAGAAAAAAATGCCT
GATGCGACGCTGCGCGTCTTATACTCCCACATATGCCAGATTCAGCAACGGATACGGCTTCCCCAACTTG
CCCACTTCCATACGTGTCCTCCTTACCAGAAATTTATCCTTAAGGTCGTCAGCTATCCTGCAGGCGATCT
CTCGATTTCGATCAAGACATTCCTTTAATGGTCTTTTCTGGACACCACTAGGGGTCAGAAGTAGTTCATC
AAACTTTCTTCCCTCCCTAATCTCATTGGTTACCTTGGGCTATCGAAACTTAATTAACCAGTCAAGTCAG
CTACTTGGCGAGATCGACTTGTCTGGGTTTCGACTACGCTCAGAATTGCGTCAGTCAAGTTCGATCTGGT
CCTTGCTATTGCACCCGTTCTCCGATTACGAGTTTCATTTAAATCATGTGAGCAAAAGGCCAGCAAAAGG
CCAGGAACCGTAAAAAGGCCGCGTTGCTGGCGTTTTTCCATAGGCTCCGCCCCCCTGACGAGCATCACAA
AAATCGACGCTCAAGTCAGAGGTGGCGAAACCCGACAGGACTATAAAGATACCAGGCGTTTCCCCCTGGA
AGCTCCCTCGTGCGCTCTCCTGTTCCGACCCTGCCGCTTACCGGATACCTGTCCGCCTTTCTCCCTTCGG
GAAGCGTGGCGCTTTCTCATAGCTCACGCTGTAGGTATCTCAGTTCGGTGTAGGTCGTTCGCTCCAAGCT
GGGCTGTGTGCACGAACCCCCCGTTCAGCCCGACCGCTGCGCCTTATCCGGTAACTATCGTCTTGAGTCC
AACCCGGTAAGACACGACTTATCGCCACTGGCAGCAGCCACTGGTAACAGGATTAGCAGAGCGAGGTATG
TAGGCGGTGCTACAGAGTTCTTGAAGTGGTGGCCTAACTACGGCTACACTAGAAGAACAGTATTTGGTAT
CTGCGCTCTGCTGAAGCCAGTTACCTTCGGAAAAAGAGTTGGTAGCTCTTGATCCGGCAAACAAACCACC
GCTGGTAGCGGTGGTTTTTTTGTTTGCAAGCAGCAGATTACGCGCAGAAAAAAAGGATCTCAAGAAGATC
CTTTGATCTTTTCTACGGGGTCTGACGCTCAGTGGAACGAAAACTCACGTTAAGGGATTTTGGTCATGAG
ATTATCAAAAAGGATCTTCACCTAGATCCTTTTAAATTAAAAATGAAGTTTTAAATCAATCTAAAGTATA
TATGAGTAAACTTGGTCTGACAGTTACCAATGCTTAATCAGTGAGGCACCTATCTCAGCGATCTGTCTAT
TTCGTTCATCCATAGTTGCATTTAAATTTCCGAACTCTCCAAGGCCCTCGTCGGAAAATCTTCAAACCTT
TCGTCCGATCCATCTTGCAGGCTACCTCTCGAACGAACTATCGCAAGTCTCTTGGCCGGCCTTGCGCCTT
GGCTATTGCTTGGCAGCGCCTATCGCCAGGTATTACTCCAATCCCGAATATCCGAGATCGGGATCACCCG
AGAGAAGTTCAACCTACATCCTCAATCCCGATCTATCCGAGATCCGAGGAATATCGAAATCGGGGCGCGC
CTGGTGTACCGAGAACGATCCTCTCAGTGCGAGTCTCGACGATCCATATCGTTGCTTGGCAGTCAGCCAG
TCGGAATCCAGCTTGGGACCCAGGAAGTCCAATCGTCAGATATTGTACTCAAGCCTGGTCACGGCAGCGT
ACCGATCTGTTTAAACCTAGATATTGATAGTCTGATCGGTCAACGTATAATCGAGTCCTAGCTTTTGCAA
ACATCTATCAAGAGACAGGATCAGCAGGAGGCTTTCGCATGAGTATTCAACATTTCCGTGTCGCCCTTAT
TCCCTTTTTTGCGGCATTTTGCCTTCCTGTTTTTGCTCACCCAGAAACGCTGGTGAAAGTAAAAGATGCT
GAAGATCAGTTGGGTGCGCGAGTGGGTTACATCGAACTGGATCTCAACAGCGGTAAGATCCTTGAGAGTT
TTCGCCCCGAAGAACGCTTTCCAATGATGAGCACTTTTAAAGTTCTGCTATGTGGCGCGGTATTATCCCG
TATTGACGCCGGGCAAGAGCAACTCGGTCGCCGCATACACTATTCTCAGAATGACTTGGTTGAGTATTCA
CCAGTCACAGAAAAGCATCTTACGGATGGCATGACAGTAAGAGAATTATGCAGTGCTGCCATAACCATGA
GTGATAACACTGCGGCCAACTTACTTCTGACAACGATTGGAGGACCGAAGGAGCTAACCGCTTTTTTGCA
CAACATGGGGGATCATGTAACTCGCCTTGATCGTTGGGAACCGGAGCTGAATGAAGCCATACCAAACGAC
GAGCGTGACACCACGATGCCTGTAGCAATGGCAACAACCTTGCGTAAACTATTAACTGGCGAACTACTTA
CTCTAGCTTCCCGGCAACAGTTGAT
Features (pLannotate 1.2.2; 17 found; start..end, strand, type, name):
    257..393     +  terminator     rrnG terminator: transcription terminator from the E. coli ribosomal RNA rrnG operon (Albrechtsen et al., 1991)
    545..616     +  misc_feature   5' β-globin insulator: insulator upstream of the human β-globin locus (Farrell et al., 2002)
    621..667     -  terminator     T7 terminator: transcription terminator for bacteriophage T7 RNA polymerase
    685..733     -  polyA_signal   poly(A) signal: synthetic polyadenylation signal
    814..1117    +  enhancer       CMV enhancer: human cytomegalovirus immediate early enhancer
   1190..1207    -  promoter       CMV promoter (fragment): human cytomegalovirus (CMV) immediate early promoter
   1270..1321    +  promoter       CMVd2 promoter: truncated human cytomegalovirus (CMV) immediate early promoter that yields moderately reduced expression relative to the full-length promoter
   1392..2108    +  CDS            EGFP: EGFP is a basic (constitutively fluorescent) green fluorescent protein published in 1996, derived from Aequorea victoria. It is reported to be a rapidly-maturing weak dimer with moderate acid sensitivity.
   2124..2972    +  CDS            VDAC1: VDAC1_HUMAN - Also known as VDAC. Experimental evidence at protein level: Swiss-Prot protein existence level 1. Forms a channel through the mitochondrial outer membrane and also the plasma membrane. The channel at the outer mitochondrial membrane allows diffusion of small hydrophilic molecules; in the plasma membrane it is involved in cell volume regulation and apoptosis. It adopts an open conformation at low or zero membrane potential and a closed conformation at potentials above 30-40 mV. The open state has a weak anion selectivity whereas the closed state is cation-selective (PubMed:1184531
   3025..3146    -  polyA_signal   SV40 poly(A) signal: SV40 polyadenylation signal
   3169..3238    -  CDS            large T antigen (fragment): large T antigen from SV40 (simian virus 40)
   3261..3307    +  terminator     T7 terminator: transcription terminator for bacteriophage T7 RNA polymerase
   3337..3473    +  terminator     rrnG terminator: transcription terminator from the E. coli ribosomal RNA rrnG operon (Albrechtsen et al., 1991)
   3518..3589    +  misc_feature   3' β-globin insulator: insulator downstream of the human β-globin locus (Farrell et al., 2002)
   3815..4403    -  rep_origin     ori: high-copy-number ColE1/pMB1/pBR322/pUC origin of replication
   4575..4639    -  CDS            bla(M) (fragment): β-lactamase lacking the signal sequence; bla(M); allows cytosolic expression of β-lactamase
   5149..244     +  CDS            AmpR (across the origin): β-lactamase; bla; confers resistance to ampicillin, carbenicillin, and related antibiotics
