[The description below was written by a language model from this plasmid's Addgene catalogue record and pLannotate feature annotations shown in this document.]
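Description:
pTwist GFP-Linker-VDAC1 is a mammalian expression plasmid of about 5.8 kb built on the Twist Bioscience pTwist backbone. It is propagated in E. coli as a high-copy plasmid through a ColE1/pUC-type origin of replication and is selected with ampicillin through a β-lactamase (AmpR) gene that spans the numbering origin of the circular sequence. The annotation also picks up a short additional β-lactamase fragment. No mammalian selection marker is annotated, which suits the plasmid to transient transfection.

The payload is a single fusion open reading frame driven by the human cytomegalovirus immediate early enhancer and promoter. The annotation software resolves the promoter region only as fragments and a truncated CMV variant, whereas the catalogue simply lists CMV. EGFP comes first, followed after a short gap by human VDAC1, the voltage-dependent anion channel (porin) of the mitochondrial outer membrane. That gap corresponds to the flexible linker, which joins GFP to the N-terminus of VDAC1. An SV40 polyadenylation signal lies downstream of the fusion, with a small large T antigen fragment next to it. The expression cassette is bracketed by backbone insulating elements: β-globin insulator sequences, E. coli rrnG terminators, T7 terminators and an upstream synthetic poly(A) signal. These elements generally limit transcriptional read-through between the cassette and the rest of the plasmid.

The construct produces fluorescently labelled VDAC1 for live-cell imaging of the channel's localisation. It was deposited with a study that visualised VDAC1 using a tetracysteine tag, but the record does not state what role the GFP fusion played in that work.
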