Addgene plasmid #211735: pTwist GFP-Linker-VDAC1
Purpose: Expresses GFP tagged VDAC1 in mammalian cells. GFP is attached to the N-terminus of VDAC1 with a flexible linker.
Depositing lab: Roland Malli. Publication: Visualizing VDAC1 in live cells using a tetracysteine tag. Pilic J, Oflaz FE, Gottschalk B, Erdogan YC, Graier WF, Malli R. PLoS One. 2024 Oct 18;19(10):e0311107. doi: 10.1371/journal.pone.0311107. eCollection 2024. PubMed 39423216.
Backbone
  Vector backbone: pTwist
  Backbone manufacturer: Twist Bioscience
  Vector type: Mammalian Expression
Growth in bacteria
  Bacterial resistance: Ampicillin, 100 μg/mL
  Growth temperature: 37°C
  Growth strain: DH5alpha
  Copy number: High Copy
Gene/Insert
  Gene/Insert name: Voltage-dependent anion channel 1
  Insert size (bp): 1583
  Entrez Gene: VDAC1 (a.k.a. PORIN, VDAC-1)
  Promoter: CMV
  Tag / fusion protein: GFP (N terminal on insert)
  Cloning method: Unknown
  Sequencing primers: 5′ unknown; 3′ unknown
Terms and licenses: Academic/Nonprofit Terms; Industry Terms: Not Available to Industry
Depositor comments: Please visit https://doi.org/10.1101/2023.09.08.556841 for bioRxiv preprint.
How to cite: pTwist GFP-Linker-VDAC1 was a gift from Roland Malli (Addgene plasmid # 211735 ; http://n2t.net/addgene:211735 ; RRID:Addgene_211735)
